>Addgene plasmid #210858 | pCAG-TSF-ATG101 | addgene full sequence | sequence record 417181 | Addgene NGS Result
GTCGACATTGATTATTGACTAGTTATTAATAGTAATCAATTACGGGGTCATTAGTTCATAGCCCATATAT
GGAGTTCCGCGTTACATAACTTACGGTAAATGGCCCGCCTGGCTGACCGCCCAACGACCCCCGCCCATTG
ACGTCAATAATGACGTATGTTCCCATAGTAACGCCAATAGGGACTTTCCATTGACGTCAATGGGTGGAGT
ATTTACGGTAAACTGCCCACTTGGCAGTACATCAAGTGTATCATATGCCAAGTACGCCCCCTATTGACGT
CAATGACGGTAAATGGCCCGCCTGGCATTATGCCCAGTACATGACCTTATGGGACTTTCCTACTTGGCAG
TACATCTACGTATTAGTCATCGCTATTACCATGGTCGAGGTGAGCCCCACGTTCTGCTTCACTCTCCCCA
TCTCCCCCCCCTCCCCACCCCCAATTTTGTATTTATTTATTTTTTAATTATTTTGTGCAGCGATGGGGGC
GGGGGGGGGGGGGGGSGCGCGCCAGGSGGGGGGGGGGGGGGGGAGGGGSGGGGSGGGGSGAGGSGGAGAG
GTGCGGCGGCAGCCAATCAGAGCGGCGCGCTCCGAAAGTTTCCTTTTATGGCGAGGCGGCGGCGGCGGCG
GCCCTATAAAAAGCGAAGCGCGCGGCGGGCGGGAGTCGCTGCGCGCTGCCTTCGCCCCGTGCCCCGCTCC
GCCGCCGCCTCGCGCCGCCCGCCCCGGCTCTGACTGACCGCGTTACTCCCACAGGTGAGCGGGCGGGACG
GCCCTTCTCCTCCGGGCTGTAATTAGCGCTTGGTTTAATGACGGCTTGTTTCTTTTCTGTGGCTGCGTGA
AAGCCTTGAGGGGCTCCGGGAGGGCCCTTTGTGCGGGGGGAGCGGCTCGGGGGGTGCGTGCGTGTGTGTG
TGCGTGGGGAGCGCCGCGTGCGGCTCCGCGCTGCCCGGCGGCTGTGAGCGCTGCGGGCGCGGCGCGGGGC
TTTGTGCGCTCCGCAGTGTGCGCGAGGGGAGCGCGGCCGGGGGCGGTGCCCCGCGGTGCGGGGGGGGCTG
CGAGGGGAACAAAGGCTGCGTGCGGGGTGTGTGCGTGGGGGGGTGAGCAGGGGGTGTGGGCGCGTCGGTC
GGGCTGCAACCCCCCCTGCACCCCCCTCCCCGAGTTGCTGAGCACGGCCCGGCTTCGGGTGCGGGGCTCC
GTACGGGGCGTGGCGCGGGGCTCGCCGTGCCGGGCGGGGGGTGGCGGCAGGTGGGGGTGCCGGGCGGGGC
GGGGCCGCCTCGGGCCGGGGRGGGCTCGGGGGAGGGGCGCGGCGGCCCCCGGAGCGCCGGCGGCTGTCGA
GGCGCGGCGAGCCGCAGCCATTGCCTTTTATGGTAATCGTGCGAGAGGGCGCAGGGACTTCCTTTGTCCC
AAATCTGTGCGGAGCCGAAATCTGGGAGGCGCCGCCGCACCCCCTCTAGCGGGCGCGGGGCGAAGCGGTG
CGGCGCCGGCAGGAAGGAAATGGGCGGGGAGGGCCTTCGTGCGTCGCCGCGCCGCCGTCCCCTTCTCCCT
CTCCAGCCTCGGGGCTGTCCGCGGGGGGACGGCTGCCTTCGGGGGGGACGGGGCAGGGCGGGGTTCGGCT
TCTGGCGTGTGACCGGCGGCTCTAGAGCCTCTGCTAACCATGTTCATGCCTTCTTCTTTTTCCTACAGCT
CCTGGGCAACGTGCTGGTTATTGTGCTGTCTCATCATTTTGGCAAAGAATTCCTCGATCGACGGTATCGA
TGCCACCATGGCTAGCTGGAGCCACCCGCAGTTCGAGAAAGGTGGAGGTGCCCGAGGTGGATCGGGAGGT
GGATCGTGGAGCCACCCGCAGTTCGAAAAAGGATTCGATTACAAGGATGACGATGACAAGGGTACCATGA
ATTGCCGGTCAGAGGTCCTGGAAGTGAGCGTGGAAGGTAGACAGGTGGAAGAGGCTATGCTGGCCGTGCT
GCATACAGTGCTGCTGCACAGATCAACTGGCAAGTTCCATTACAAGAAAGAAGGAACATATTCCATCGGA
ACCGTGGGTACTCAGGACGTCGATTGCGACTTCATTGATTTTACTTACGTGCGCGTCAGCTCCGAGGAAC
TGGACAGAGCACTCCGTAAGGTGGTCGGAGAATTCAAAGATGCCCTGAGGAACAGTGGCGGAGACGGTCT
GGGCCAGATGAGCCTCGAGTTCTATCAGAAGAAAAAGTCTAGATGGCCATTTTCAGATGAATGTATCCCC
TGGGAAGTGTGGACCGTGAAGGTCCACGTGGTCGCCCTGGCTACTGAGCAGGAACGGCAGATCTGCCGCG
AGAAAGTGGGCGAAAAGCTCTGTGAGAAGATCATCAACATCGTGGAAGTCATGAACCGTCATGAGTACCT
GCCCAAGATGCCTACACAGAGCGAGGTGGATAATGTCTTCGACACCGGTCTGCGGGATGTGCAGCCCTAC
CTCTATAAGATCTCCTTTCAGATTACAGACGCTCTGGGCACCTCTGTCACCACTACAATGCGCAGGCTCA
TCAAAGACACCCTGGCACTCTAAGGTACCCCCGGGTGATATCTTAATTAATTAACTCGAGGAATTCACTC
CTCAGGTGCAGGCTGCCTATCAGAAGGTGGTGGCTGGTGTGGCCAATGCCCTGGCTCACAAATACCACTG
AGATCTTTTTCCCTCTGCCAAAAATTATGGGGACATCATGAAGCCCCTTGAGCATCTGACTTCTGGCTAA
TAAAGGAAATTTATTTTCATTGCAATAGTGTGTTGGAATTTTTTGTGTCTCTCACTCGGAAGGACATATG
GGAGGGCAAATCATTTAAAACATCAGAATGAGTATTTGGTTTAGAGTTTGGCAACATATGCCCATATGCT
GGCTGCCATGAACAAAGGTTGGCTATAAAGAGGTCATCAGTATATGAAACAGCCCCCTGCTGTCCATTCC
TTATTCCATAGAAAAGCCTTGACTTGAGGTTAGATTTTTTTTATATTTTGTTTTGTGTTATTTTTTTCTT
TAACATCCCTAAAATTTTCCTTACATGTTTTACTAGCCAGATTTTTCCTCCTCTCCTGACTACTCCCAGT
CATAGCTGTCCCTCTTCTCTTATGGAGATCCCTCGACCTGCAGCCCAAGCTTGGCGTAATCATGGTCATA
GCTGTTTCCTGTGTGAAATTGTTATCCGCTCACAATTCCACACAACATACGAGCCGGAAGCATAAAGTGT
AAAGCCTGGGGTGCCTAATGAGTGAGCTAACTCACATTAATTGCGTTGCGCTCACTGCCCGCTTTCCAGT
CGGGAAACCTGTCGTGCCAGCGGATCCGCATCTCAATTAGTCAGCAACCATAGTCCCGCCCCTAACTCCG
CCCATCCCGCCCCTAACTCCGCCCAGTTCCGCCCATTCTCCGCCCCATGGCTGACTAATTTTTTTTATTT
ATGCAGAGGCCGAGGCCGCCTCGGCCTCTGAGCTATTCCAGAAGTAGTGAGGAGGCTTTTTTGGAGGCCT
AGGCTTTTGCAAAAAGCTAACTTGTTTATTGCAGCTTATAATGGTTACAAATAAAGCAATAGCATCACAA
ATTTCACAAATAAAGCATTTTTTTCACTGCATTCTAGTTGTGGTTTGTCCAAACTCATCAATGTATCTTA
TCATGTCTGGATCCGCTGCATTAATGAATCGGCCAACGCGCGGGGAGAGGCGGTTTGCGTATTGGGCGCT
CTTCCGCTTCCTCGCTCACTGACTCGCTGCGCTCGGTCGTTCGGCTGCGGCGAGCGGTATCAGCTCACTC
AAAGGCGGTAATACGGTTATCCACAGAATCAGGGGATAACGCAGGAAAGAACATGTGAGCAAAAGGCCAG
CAAAAGGCCAGGAACCGTAAAAAGGCCGCGTTGCTGGCGTTTTTCCATAGGCTCCGCCCCCCTGACGAGC
ATCACAAAAATCGACGCTCAAGTCAGAGGTGGCGAAACCCGACAGGACTATAAAGATACCAGGCGTTTCC
CCCTGGAAGCTCCCTCGTGCGCTCTCCTGTTCCGACCCTGCCGCTTACCGGATACCTGTCCGCCTTTCTC
CCTTCGGGAAGCGTGGCGCTTTCTCATAGCTCACGCTGTAGGTATCTCAGTTCGGTGTAGGTCGTTCGCT
CCAAGCTGGGCTGTGTGCACGAACCCCCCGTTCAGCCCGACCGCTGCGCCTTATCCGGTAACTATCGTCT
TGAGTCCAACCCGGTAAGACACGACTTATCGCCACTGGCAGCAGCCACTGGTAACAGGATTAGCAGAGCG
AGGTATGTAGGCGGTGCTACAGAGTTCTTGAAGTGGTGGCCTAACTACGGCTACACTAGAAGAACAGTAT
TTGGTATCTGCGCTCTGCTGAAGCCAGTTACCTTCGGAAAAAGAGTTGGTAGCTCTTGATCCGGCAAACA
AACCACCGCTGGTAGCGGTGGTTTTTTTGTTTGCAAGCAGCAGATTACGCGCAGAAAAAAAGGATCTCAA
GAAGATCCTTTGATCTTTTCTACGGGGTCTGACGCTCAGTGGAACGAAAACTCACGTTAAGGGATTTTGG
TCATGAGATTATCAAAAAGGATCTTCACCTAGATCCTTTTAAATTAAAAATGAAGTTTTAAATCAATCTA
AAGTATATATGAGTAAACTTGGTCTGACAGTTACCAATGCTTAATCAGTGAGGCACCTATCTCAGCGATC
TGTCTATTTCGTTCATCCATAGTTGCCTGACTCCCCGTCGTGTAGATAACTACGATACGGGAGGGCTTAC
CATCTGGCCCCAGTGCTGCAATGATACCGCGAGACCCACGCTCACCGGCTCCAGATTTATCAGCAATAAA
CCAGCCAGCCGGAAGGGCCGAGCGCAGAAGTGGTCCTGCAACTTTATCCGCCTCCATCCAGTCTATTAAT
TGTTGCCGGGAAGCTAGAGTAAGTAGTTCGCCAGTTAATAGTTTGCGCAACGTTGTTGCCATTGCTACAG
GCATCGTGGTGTCACGCTCGTCGTTTGGTATGGCTTCATTCAGCTCCGGTTCCCAACGATCAAGGCGAGT
TACATGATCCCCCATGTTGTGCAAAAAAGCGGTTAGCTCCTTCGGTCCTCCGATCGTTGTCAGAAGTAAG
TTGGCCGCAGTGTTATCACTCATGGTTATGGCAGCACTGCATAATTCTCTTACTGTCATGCCATCCGTAA
GATGCTTTTCTGTGACTGGTGAGTACTCAACCAAGTCATTCTGAGAATAGTGTATGCGGCGACCGAGTTG
CTCTTGCCCGGCGTCAATACGGGATAATACCGCGCCACATAGCAGAACTTTAAAAGTGCTCATCATTGGA
AAACGTTCTTCGGGGCGAAAACTCTCAAGGATCTTACCGCTGTTGAGATCCAGTTCGATGTAACCCACTC
GTGCACCCAACTGATCTTCAGCATCTTTTACTTTCACCAGCGTTTCTGGGTGAGCAAAAACAGGAAGGCA
AAATGCCGCAAAAAAGGGAATAAGGGCGACACGGAAATGTTGAATACTCATACTCTTCCTTTTTCAATAT
TATTGAAGCATTTATCAGGGTTATTGTCTCATGAGCGGATACATATTTGAATGTATTTAGAAAAATAAAC
AAATAGGGGTTCCGCGCACATTTCCCCGAAAAGTGCCACCTGG
Features (pLannotate 1.2.2; 21 found; start..end, strand, type, name):
      4..383     +  enhancer       CMV enhancer: human cytomegalovirus immediate early enhancer
    385..661     +  promoter       chicken β-actin promoter: No description available
    662..1678    +  intron         chimeric intron: chimera between introns from chicken β-actin and rabbit β-globin
   1676..1732    +  CDS            HBB (fragment): HBB_LEPEU - Experimental evidence at protein level: Swiss-Prot protein existence level 1. Involved in oxygen transport from the lung to the various peripheral tissues. From Lepus europaeus (European hare).
   1767..1786    +  CDS            Strep-Tag II (fragment): peptide that binds Strep-Tactin®, an engineered form of streptavidin
   1827..1849    +  CDS            Strep-Tag II (fragment): peptide that binds Strep-Tactin®, an engineered form of streptavidin
   1857..1880    +  CDS            FLAG: FLAG® epitope tag, followed by an enterokinase cleavage site
   1887..2540    +  CDS            ATG101: ATGA1_HUMAN - Also known as C12orf44. Experimental evidence at protein level: Swiss-Prot protein existence level 1. Autophagy factor required for autophagosome formation. Stabilizes ATG13, protecting it from proteasomal degradation. From Homo sapiens (Human).
   2581..2658    +  CDS            HBB (fragment): HBB_PONPY - Experimental evidence at transcript level: Swiss-Prot protein existence level 2. Involved in oxygen transport from the lung to the various peripheral tissues. From Pongo pygmaeus (Bornean orangutan).
   2729..2784    +  polyA_signal   β-globin poly(A) signal: rabbit β-globin polyadenylation signal (Gil and Proudfoot, 1987)
   3169..3185    -  protein_bind   lac operator: The lac repressor binds to the lac operator to inhibit transcription in E. coli. This inhibition can be relieved by adding lactose or isopropyl-β-D-thiogalactopyranoside (IPTG). lac repressor encoded by lacI
   3193..3223    -  promoter       lac promoter: promoter for the E. coli lac operon
   3238..3259    -  protein_bind   CAP binding site: CAP binding activates transcription in the presence of cAMP. E. coli catabolite activator protein
   3272..3311    -  CDS            lacI (fragment): lac repressor; lacI; The lac repressor binds to the lac operator to inhibit transcription in E. coli. This inhibition can be relieved by adding lactose or isopropyl-β-D-thiogalactopyranoside (IPTG).
   3318..3340    +  promoter       SV40 promoter (fragment): SV40 enhancer and early promoter
   3364..3499    +  rep_origin     SV40 ori: SV40 origin of replication
   3519..3653    +  polyA_signal   SV40 poly(A) signal: SV40 polyadenylation signal
   3655..3709    -  CDS            lacI (fragment): lac repressor; lacI; The lac repressor binds to the lac operator to inhibit transcription in E. coli. This inhibition can be relieved by adding lactose or isopropyl-β-D-thiogalactopyranoside (IPTG).
   3892..4480    -  rep_origin     ori: high-copy-number ColE1/pMB1/pBR322/pUC origin of replication
   4651..5511    -  CDS            AmpR: β-lactamase; bla; confers resistance to ampicillin, carbenicillin, and related antibiotics
   5512..5616    -  promoter       AmpR promoter: bla
