[The description below was written by a language model from this plasmid's Addgene catalogue record and pLannotate feature annotations shown in this document.]
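Description:
pCAG-TSF-ATG101 is a 5.6 kb mammalian expression plasmid built on the pCAG backbone for producing tagged human ATG101 (also known as C12orf44), an autophagy factor required for autophagosome formation that stabilizes ATG13. It is propagated in E. coli through a high-copy ColE1/pUC-type origin and selected with ampicillin via the β-lactamase gene and its native promoter. The backbone also carries an SV40 origin of replication, which can support episomal amplification in cells expressing SV40 large T antigen, along with an SV40 poly(A) signal and remnants of lac promoter/operator and lacI sequence that are cloning-vector leftovers. No mammalian selection marker is annotated, so the plasmid appears suited to transient transfection.

Expression is driven by the composite CAG promoter: the human cytomegalovirus immediate-early enhancer, the chicken β-actin promoter and a chimeric chicken β-actin/rabbit β-globin intron, which together give strong, broadly active transcription. Downstream lies the "TSF" tag, two Strep-tag II units followed by a FLAG epitope, fused to the N-terminus of the ATG101 coding sequence. According to the depositor, the insert was cloned between KpnI sites and ends in its own stop codon. The transcript is terminated by the rabbit β-globin polyadenylation signal; the short HBB fragments flagged on either side of the cassette are β-globin exon remnants belonging to the pCAG intron and 3′ region rather than expressed fusion partners.

The twin Strep and FLAG tags allow affinity capture on Strep-Tactin or anti-FLAG resin as well as immunodetection. The associated publication concerns the structure of the human autophagy-initiating ULK1 complex, which is consistent with using the plasmid to express and purify ATG101 from mammalian cells.
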