Addgene plasmid #210858: pCAG-TSF-ATG101
Purpose: Mammalian expression of ATG101
Depositing lab: James Hurley. Depositing organization: University of California, Berkeley. Publication: Structure and activation of the human autophagy-initiating ULK1C:PI3KC3-C1 supercomplex. Chen M, Nguyen TN, Ren X, Khuu G, Cook ASI, Zhao Y, Yildiz A, Lazarou M, Hurley JH. Nat Struct Mol Biol. 2025 Sep;32(9):1596-1605. doi: 10.1038/s41594-025-01557-x. Epub 2025 May 29. PubMed 40442316.
Backbone
  Vector backbone: pCAG
  Vector type: Mammalian Expression
Growth in bacteria
  Bacterial resistance: Ampicillin, 100 μg/mL
  Growth temperature: 37°C
  Growth strain: DH5alpha
  Copy number: High Copy
Gene/Insert
  Gene/Insert name: ATG101
  Species: H. sapiens (human)
  Entrez Gene: ATG101 (a.k.a. C12orf44)
  Cloning method: Restriction Enzyme; 5′ cloning site KpnI (unknown if destroyed); 3′ cloning site KpnI (unknown if destroyed)
Terms and licenses: Academic/Nonprofit Terms; Industry Terms: Not Available to Industry
Depositor comments: Two strep-Flag-KpnI-ATG101-stop-Kpn Please visit https://www.biorxiv.org/content/10.1101/2023.06.01.543278v3 for bioRxiv preprint.
How to cite: pCAG-TSF-ATG101 was a gift from James Hurley (Addgene plasmid # 210858 ; http://n2t.net/addgene:210858 ; RRID:Addgene_210858)
