>Addgene plasmid #210858 | pCAG-TSF-ATG101 | depositor partial sequence | sequence record 411094 | ATG101 (kpn/kpnI)
ATGAATTGCCGGTCAGAGGTCCTGGAAGTGAGCGTGGAAGGTAGACAGGTGGAAGAGGCTATGCTGGCCG
TGCTGCATACAGTGCTGCTGCACAGATCAACTGGCAAGTTCCATTACAAGAAAGAAGGAACATATTCCAT
CGGAACCGTGGGTACTCAGGACGTCGATTGCGACTTCATTGATTTTACTTACGTGCGCGTCAGCTCCGAG
GAACTGGACAGAGCACTCCGTAAGGTGGTCGGAGAATTCAAAGATGCCCTGAGGAACAGTGGCGGAGACG
GTCTGGGCCAGATGAGCCTCGAGTTCTATCAGAAGAAAAAGTCTAGATGGCCATTTTCAGATGAATGTAT
CCCCTGGGAAGTGTGGACCGTGAAGGTCCACGTGGTCGCCCTGGCTACTGAGCAGGAACGGCAGATCTGC
CGCGAGAAAGTGGGCGAAAAGCTCTGTGAGAAGATCATCAACATCGTGGAAGTCATGAACCGTCATGAGT
ACCTGCCCAAGATGCCTACACAGAGCGAGGTGGATAATGTCTTCGACACCGGTCTGCGGGATGTGCAGCC
CTACCTCTATAAGATCTCCTTTCAGATTACAGACGCTCTGGGCACCTCTGTCACCACTACAATGCGCAGG
CTCATCAAAGACACCCTGGCACTCTAA
